Addgene plasmid #73120: MRP1-CD4d3+4-bio
Purpose: EXPRESs plasmid for human erythrocyte surface proteins encoding MRP1 with rat CD4d3+4-bio
Depositing lab: Gavin Wright. Depositing organization: Wellcome Sanger Institute. Publication: Basigin is a receptor essential for erythrocyte invasion by Plasmodium falciparum. Crosnier C, Bustamante LY, Bartholdson SJ, Bei AK, Theron M, Uchikawa M, Mboup S, Ndir O, Kwiatkowski DP, Duraisingh MT, Rayner JC, Wright GJ. Nature. 2011 Nov 9;480(7378):534-7. doi: 10.1038/nature10606. PubMed 22080952.
Backbone
  Vector backbone: pTT3
  Backbone manufacturer: Yves Durocher, NRC
  Backbone size w/o insert (bp): 6000
  Total vector size (bp): 6692
  Vector type: Mammalian Expression
Growth in bacteria
  Bacterial resistance: Ampicillin, 100 μg/mL
  Growth temperature: 37°C
  Growth strain: DH5alpha
  Copy number: Unknown
Gene/Insert
  Gene/Insert name: MRP1 (alt names: ABCC1; GS-X; LTC4)
  Species: H. sapiens (human)
  GenBank ID: NM_004996.3
  Entrez Gene: ABCC1 (a.k.a. ABC29, ABCC, DFNA77, GS-X, MRP, MRP1)
  Promoter: CMV
  Tag / fusion protein: ratCD4d3+4 (C terminal on insert); biotinylation peptide (C terminal on insert)
  Cloning method: Restriction Enzyme; 5′ cloning site NotI (not destroyed); 3′ cloning site AscI (not destroyed)
  Sequencing primers: 5′ CMW fwd
Resource information
  A portion of this plasmid was derived from a plasmid made by: pTT3 was obtained from Yves Durocher, National Research Council of Canada-Biotechnology Research Institute
Terms and licenses: Academic/Nonprofit Terms; Industry Terms: Not Available to Industry
How to cite: MRP1-CD4d3+4-bio was a gift from Gavin Wright (Addgene plasmid # 73120 ; http://n2t.net/addgene:73120 ; RRID:Addgene_73120)
