[The description below was written by a language model from this plasmid's Addgene catalogue record and pLannotate feature annotations shown in this document.]
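Description:
MRP1-CD4d3+4-bio is a mammalian expression plasmid built on the pTT3 backbone, designed to produce a soluble, tagged recombinant fragment of the human erythrocyte surface protein MRP1 (ABCC1). It is propagated in E. coli through a high-copy ColE1/pUC-type origin with ampicillin selection (β-lactamase under its own promoter). It also carries a fragment of the Epstein-Barr virus oriP, which in pTT-type vectors supports episomal maintenance and high yields in transiently transfected cells that express EBNA1.

Expression is driven by the CMV immediate early enhancer and promoter. Downstream lie adenovirus-derived leader and splice elements and a chimeric intron fragment; the "PTP" hit on the opposite strand probably reflects this adenoviral leader region rather than a functional coding sequence. The transcript ends at a rabbit β-globin polyadenylation signal. The insert sits between retained NotI and AscI sites and is fused at its C terminus to rat CD4 domains 3 and 4, followed by a biotinylation peptide.

The feature table shows a mouse immunoglobulin heavy chain signal sequence fragment followed, about 70 nt later, by the rat Cd4 fragment, which spans the sequence origin. The total size is only about 700 bp above the stated backbone. The MRP1-derived portion must therefore be very short, consistent with a small extracellular segment rather than the full-length transporter, though the record does not define its boundaries.

Such constructs provide secreted ectodomain baits that can be enzymatically biotinylated and captured on streptavidin. The CD4 tag serves as a common epitope for detection and normalisation. The associated work used this library to screen for erythrocyte receptors of Plasmodium falciparum invasion ligands.
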