Features (pLannotate 1.2.2; 18 found; start..end, strand, type, name):
    659..714     +  polyA_signal   β-globin poly(A) signal: rabbit β-globin polyadenylation signal (Gil and Proudfoot, 1987)
   1228..2909    -  rep_origin     oriP (fragment): Epstein-Barr virus oriP replication origin (Yates et al., 2000)
   3036..3140    +  promoter       AmpR promoter: bla
   3141..4001    +  CDS            AmpR: β-lactamase; bla; confers resistance to ampicillin, carbenicillin, and related antibiotics
   4172..4760    +  rep_origin     ori: high-copy-number ColE1/pMB1/pBR322/pUC origin of replication
   4943..5035    +  CDS            lacI (fragment): lac repressor; lacI; The lac repressor binds to the lac operator to inhibit transcription in E. coli. This inhibition can be relieved by adding lactose or isopropyl-β-D-thiogalactopyranoside (IPTG).
   5048..5069    +  protein_bind   CAP binding site: CAP binding activates transcription in the presence of cAMP. E. coli catabolite activator protein
   5084..5114    +  promoter       lac promoter: promoter for the E. coli lac operon
   5122..5138    +  protein_bind   lac operator: The lac repressor binds to the lac operator to inhibit transcription in E. coli. This inhibition can be relieved by adding lactose or isopropyl-β-D-thiogalactopyranoside (IPTG). lac repressor encoded by lacI
   5208..5224    +  promoter       tet promoter (fragment): E. coli promoter for tetracycline efflux protein gene
   5234..5259    -  CDS            bla(M) (fragment): β-lactamase lacking the signal sequence; bla(M); allows cytosolic expression of β-lactamase
   5433..5812    +  enhancer       CMV enhancer: human cytomegalovirus immediate early enhancer
   5814..6013    +  promoter       CMV promoter: human cytomegalovirus (CMV) immediate early promoter
   6081..6119    +  misc_feature   Ad SA (fragment): adenovirus major late transcript splice acceptor (Friedrich and Soriano, 1991)
   6152..6361    -  CDS            PTP (fragment): TERM_ADE02 - Experimental evidence at protein level: Swiss-Prot protein existence level 1. Protein covalently bound to the viral DNA that acts as a primer for viral genomic replication by DNA strand displacement. Assembles on the viral origin of replication in an initiation complex with viral polymerase, DBP, host NFIA and host POU2F1/OCT1. During initiation, the polymerase covalently couples the first dCTP with Ser- 580 of pTP. The terminal protein stimulates the template activity over 20 fold compared to protein-free templates. Neo-synthesized viral genomes are linked to two preterminal prot
   6392..6481    +  intron         chimeric intron (fragment): chimera between introns from adenovirus and immunoglobulin heavy chain genes
   6500..6546    +  CDS            IgH signal sequence (fragment): signal sequence from the mouse immunoglobulin heavy chain variable region
   6619..553     +  CDS            Cd4 (fragment) (across the origin): CD4_RAT - Experimental evidence at protein level: Swiss-Prot protein existence level 1. Integral membrane glycoprotein that plays an essential role in the immune response and serves multiple functions in responses against both external and internal offenses. In T-cells, functions primarily as a coreceptor for MHC class II molecule:peptide complex. The antigens presented by class II peptides are derived from extracellular proteins while class I peptides are derived from cytosolic proteins. Interacts simultaneously with the T-cell receptor (TCR) and the MHC class II presented by antigen presenti
>Addgene plasmid #73120 | MRP1-CD4d3+4-bio | depositor full sequence | sequence record 137019 | MRP1-CD4d3+4-bio sequence 6692 bps
GTCGACCTCCATCACGGCCTATAAGAGTGAGGGGGAGTCAGCGGAGTTCTCCTTCCCACTCAACCTTGGA
GAGGAAAGCCTGCAGGGAGAGTTGAGATGGAAGGCAGAGAAGGCTCCTTCTTCCCAGTCCTGGATCACCT
TCTCCCTAAAGAACCAAAAGGTGTCTGTGCAGAAGTCTACTAGCAACCCCAAGTTCCAGCTGTCCGAAAC
GCTCCCACTCACCCTTCAGATACCCCAGGTCTCCCTTCAGTTTGCTGGTTCTGGCAACCTGACCCTGACT
CTGGACAGAGGGATACTGTATCAGGAAGTGAACCTGGTGGTGATGAAAGTGACTCAGCCCGACAGCAACA
CTTTGACCTGTGAGGTGATGGGACCCACCTCACCCAAGATGAGACTGATCTTGAAGCAGGAGAATCAGGA
GGCCAGGGTCTCCAGGCAGGAGAAAGTGATTCAAGTGCAGGCCCCTGAAGCAGGGGTGTGGCAATGTCTA
CTGAGTGAAGGTGAAGAGGTCAAGATGGACTCCAAGATCCAGGTTTTATCCAAAGGGTTGAATTCCGGAT
CACTGCATCATATTCTGGATGCACAGAAAATGGTGTGGAATCATCGTTAAGTCTAGACACGTGATTAATT
AAGGATCCCCCGACCTCGACCTCTGGCTAATAAAGGAAATTTATTTTCATTGCAATAGTGTGTTGGAATT
TTTTGTGTCTCTCACTCGGAAGGACATATGGGAGGGCAAATCATTTGGTCGAGATCCCTCGGAGATCTCT
AGCTAGAGGATCGATCCCCGCCCCGGACGAACTAAACCTGACTACGACATCTCTGCCCCTTCTTCGCGGG
GCAGTGCATGTAATCCCTTCAGTTGGTTGGTACAACTTGCCAACTGGGCCCTGTTCCACATGTGACACGG
GGGGGGACCAAACACAAAGGGGTTCTCTGACTGTAGTTGACATCCTTATAAATGGATGTGCACATTTGCC
AACACTGAGTGGCTTTCATCCTGGAGCAGACTTTGCAGTCTGTGGACTGCAACACAACATTGCCTTTATG
TGTAACTCTTGGCTGAAGCTCTTACACCAATGCTGGGGGACATGTACCTCCCAGGGGCCCAGGAAGACTA
CGGGAGGCTACACCAACGTCAATCAGAGGGGCCTGTGTAGCTACCGATAAGCGGACCCTCAAGAGGGCAT
TAGCAATAGTGTTTATAAGGCCCCCTTGTTAACCCTAAACGGGTAGCATATGCTTCCCGGGTAGTAGTAT
ATACTATCCAGACTAACCCTAATTCAATAGCATATGTTACCCAACGGGAAGCATATGCTATCGAATTAGG
GTTAGTAAAAGGGTCCTAAGGAACAGCGATATCTCCCACCCCATGAGCTGTCACGGTTTTATTTACATGG
GGTCAGGATTCCACGAGGGTAGTGAACCATTTTAGTCACAAGGGCAGTGGCTGAAGATCAAGGAGCGGGC
AGTGAACTCTCCTGAATCTTCGCCTGCTTCTTCATTCTCCTTCGTTTAGCTAATAGAATAACTGCTGAGT
TGTGAACAGTAAGGTGTATGTGAGGTGCTCGAAAACAAGGTTTCAGGTGACGCCCCCAGAATAAAATTTG
GACGGGGGGTTCAGTGGTGGCATTGTGCTATGACACCAATATAACCCTCACAAACCCCTTGGGCAATAAA
TACTAGTGTAGGAATGAAACATTCTGAATATCTTTAACAATAGAAATCCATGGGGTGGGGACAAGCCGTA
AAGACTGGATGTCCATCTCACACGAATTTATGGCTATGGGCAACACATAATCCTAGTGCAATATGATACT
GGGGTTATTAAGATGTGTCCCAGGCAGGGACCAAGACAGGTGAACCATGTTGTTACACTCTATTTGTAAC
AAGGGGAAAGAGAGTGGACGCCGACAGCAGCGGACTCCACTGGTTGTCTCTAACACCCCCGAAAATTAAA
CGGGGCTCCACGCCAATGGGGCCCATAAACAAAGACAAGTGGCCACTCTTTTTTTTGAAATTGTGGAGTG
GGGGCACGCGTCAGCCCCCACACGCCGCCCTGCGGTTTTGGACTGTAAAATAAGGGTGTAATAACTTGGC
TGATTGTAACCCCGCTAACCACTGCGGTCAAACCACTTGCCCACAAAACCACTAATGGCACCCCGGGGAA
TACCTGCATAAGTAGGTGGGCGGGCCAAGATAGGGGCGCGATTGCTGCGATCTGGAGGACAAATTACACA
CACTTGCGCCTGAGCGCCAAGCACAGGGTTGTTGGTCCTCATATTCACGAGGTCGCTGAGAGCACGGTGG
GCTAATGTTGCCATGGGTAGCATATACTACCCAAATATCTGGATAGCATATGCTATCCTAATCTATATCT
GGGTAGCATAGGCTATCCTAATCTATATCTGGGTAGCATATGCTATCCTAATCTATATCTGGGTAGTATA
TGCTATCCTAATTTATATCTGGGTAGCATAGGCTATCCTAATCTATATCTGGGTAGCATATGCTATCCTA
ATCTATATCTGGGTAGTATATGCTATCCTAATCTGTATCCGGGTAGCATATGCTATCCTAATAGAGATTA
GGGTAGTATATGCTATCCTAATTTATATCTGGGTAGCATATACTACCCAAATATCTGGATAGCATATGCT
ATCCTAATCTATATCTGGGTAGCATATGCTATCCTAATCTATATCTGGGTAGCATAGGCTATCCTAATCT
ATATCTGGGTAGCATATGCTATCCTAATCTATATCTGGGTAGTATATGCTATCCTAATTTATATCTGGGT
AGCATAGGCTATCCTAATCTATATCTGGGTAGCATATGCTATCCTAATCTATATCTGGGTAGTATATGCT
ATCCTAATCTGTATCCGGGTAGCATATGCTATCCTCATGATAAGCTGTCAAACATGAGAATTTTCTTGAA
GACGAAAGGGCCTCGTGATACGCCTATTTTTATAGGTTAATGTCATGATAATAATGGTTTCTTAGACGTC
AGGTGGCACTTTTCGGGGAAATGTGCGCGGAACCCCTATTTGTTTATTTTTCTAAATACATTCAAATATG
TATCCGCTCATGAGACAATAACCCTGATAAATGCTTCAATAATATTGAAAAAGGAAGAGTATGAGTATTC
AACATTTCCGTGTCGCCCTTATTCCCTTTTTTGCGGCATTTTGCCTTCCTGTTTTTGCTCACCCAGAAAC
GCTGGTGAAAGTAAAAGATGCTGAAGATCAGTTGGGTGCACGAGTGGGTTACATCGAACTGGATCTCAAC
AGCGGTAAGATCCTTGAGAGTTTTCGCCCCGAAGAACGTTTTCCAATGATGAGCACTTTTAAAGTTCTGC
TATGTGGCGCGGTATTATCCCGTGTTGACGCCGGGCAAGAGCAACTCGGTCGCCGCATACACTATTCTCA
GAATGACTTGGTTGAGTACTCACCAGTCACAGAAAAGCATCTTACGGATGGCATGACAGTAAGAGAATTA
TGCAGTGCTGCCATAACCATGAGTGATAACACTGCGGCCAACTTACTTCTGACAACGATCGGAGGACCGA
AGGAGCTAACCGCTTTTTTGCACAACATGGGGGATCATGTAACTCGCCTTGATCGTTGGGAACCGGAGCT
GAATGAAGCCATACCAAACGACGAGCGTGACACCACGATGCCTGCAGCAATGGCAACAACGTTGCGCAAA
CTATTAACTGGCGAACTACTTACTCTAGCTTCCCGGCAACAATTAATAGACTGGATGGAGGCGGATAAAG
TTGCAGGACCACTTCTGCGCTCGGCCCTTCCGGCTGGCTGGTTTATTGCTGATAAATCTGGAGCCGGTGA
GCGTGGGTCTCGCGGTATCATTGCAGCACTGGGGCCAGATGGTAAGCCCTCCCGTATCGTAGTTATCTAC
ACGACGGGGAGTCAGGCAACTATGGATGAACGAAATAGACAGATCGCTGAGATAGGTGCCTCACTGATTA
AGCATTGGTAACTGTCAGACCAAGTTTACTCATATATACTTTAGATTGATTTAAAACTTCATTTTTAATT
TAAAAGGATCTAGGTGAAGATCCTTTTTGATAATCTCATGACCAAAATCCCTTAACGTGAGTTTTCGTTC
CACTGAGCGTCAGACCCCGTAGAAAAGATCAAAGGATCTTCTTGAGATCCTTTTTTTCTGCGCGTAATCT
GCTGCTTGCAAACAAAAAAACCACCGCTACCAGCGGTGGTTTGTTTGCCGGATCAAGAGCTACCAACTCT
TTTTCCGAAGGTAACTGGCTTCAGCAGAGCGCAGATACCAAATACTGTTCTTCTAGTGTAGCCGTAGTTA
GGCCACCACTTCAAGAACTCTGTAGCACCGCCTACATACCTCGCTCTGCTAATCCTGTTACCAGTGGCTG
CTGCCAGTGGCGATAAGTCGTGTCTTACCGGGTTGGACTCAAGACGATAGTTACCGGATAAGGCGCAGCG
GTCGGGCTGAACGGGGGGTTCGTGCACACAGCCCAGCTTGGAGCGAACGACCTACACCGAACTGAGATAC
CTACAGCGTGAGCTATGAGAAAGCGCCACGCTTCCCGAAGGGAGAAAGGCGGACAGGTATCCGGTAAGCG
GCAGGGTCGGAACAGGAGAGCGCACGAGGGAGCTTCCAGGGGGAAACGCCTGGTATCTTTATAGTCCTGT
CGGGTTTCGCCACCTCTGACTTGAGCGTCGATTTTTGTGATGCTCGTCAGGGGGGCGGAGCCTATGGAAA
AACGCCAGCAACGCGGCCTTTTTACGGTTCCTGGCCTTTTGCTGGCCTTTTGCTCACATGTTCTTTCCTG
CGTTATCCCCTGATTCTGTGGATAACCGTATTACCGCCTTTGAGTGAGCTGATACCGCTCGCCGCAGCCG
AACGACCGAGCGCAGCGAGTCAGTGAGCGAGGAAGCGGAAGAGCGCCCAATACGCAAACCGCCTCTCCCC
GCGCGTTGGCCGATTCATTAATGCAGCTGGCACGACAGGTTTCCCGACTGGAAAGCGGGCAGTGAGCGCA
ACGCAATTAATGTGAGTTAGCTCACTCATTAGGCACCCCAGGCTTTACACTTTATGCTTCCGGCTCGTAT
GTTGTGTGGAATTGTGAGCGGATAACAATTTCACACAGGAAACAGCTATGACCATGATTACGCCAAGCTC
TAGCTAGAGGTCGACCAATTCTCATGTTTGACAGCTTATCATCGCAGATCCGGGCAACGTTGTTGCCATT
GCTGCAGGCGCAGAACTGGTAGGTATGGAAGATCTATACATTGAATCAATATTGGCAATTAGCCATATTA
GTCATTGGTTATATAGCATAAATCAATATTGGCTATTGGCCATTGCATACGTTGTATCTATATCATAATA
TGTACATTTATATTGGCTCATGTCCAATATGACCGCCATGTTGACATTGATTATTGACTAGTTATTAATA
GTAATCAATTACGGGGTCATTAGTTCATAGCCCATATATGGAGTTCCGCGTTACATAACTTACGGTAAAT
GGCCCGCCTGGCTGACCGCCCAACGACCCCCGCCCATTGACGTCAATAATGACGTATGTTCCCATAGTAA
CGCCAATAGGGACTTTCCATTGACGTCAATGGGTGGAGTATTTACGGTAAACTGCCCACTTGGCAGTACA
TCAAGTGTATCATATGCCAAGTCCGCCCCCTATTGACGTCAATGACGGTAAATGGCCCGCCTGGCATTAT
GCCCAGTACATGACCTTACGGGACTTTCCTACTTGGCAGTACATCTACGTATTAGTCATCGCTATTACCA
TGGTGATGCGGTTTTGGCAGTACACCAATGGGCGTGGATAGCGGTTTGACTCACGGGGATTTCCAAGTCT
CCACCCCATTGACGTCAATGGGAGTTTGTTTTGGCACCAAAATCAACGGGACTTTCCAAAATGTCGTAAT
AACCCCGCCCCGTTGACGCAAATGGGCGGTAGGCGTGTACGGTGGGAGGTCTATATAAGCAGAGCTCGTT
TAGTGAACCGTCAGATCCTCACTCTCTTCCGCATCGCTGTCTGCGAGGGCCAGCTGTTGGGCTCGCGGTT
GAGGACAAACTCTTCGCGGTCTTTCCAGTACTCTTGGATCGGAAACCCGTCGGCCTCCGAACGGTACTCC
GCCACCGAGGGACCTGAGCGAGTCCGCATCGACCGGATCGGAAAACCTCTCGAGAAAGGCGTCTAACCAG
TCACAGTCGCAAGGTAGGCTGAGCACCGTGGCGGGCGGCAGCGGGTGGCGGTCGGGGTTGTTTCTGGCGG
AGGTGCTGCTGATGATGTAATTAAAGTAGGCGGTCTTGAGACGGCGGATGGTCGAGGTGAGGTGTGGCAG
GCTTGAGATCCAGCTGTTGGGGTGAGTACTCCCTCTCAAAAGCGGGCATTACTTCTGCGCTAAGATTGTC
AGTTTCCAAAAACGAGGAGGATTTGATATTCACCTGGCCCGATCTGGCCATACACTTGAGTGACAATGAC
ATCCACTTTGCCTTTCTCTCCACAGGTGTCCACTCCCAGGTCCAAGTTTAAACTGCGGCCGCCACCATGG
CCCTGAGAGGCTTTTGCAGCGCCGACGGCAGCGATCCCCTGTGGGACTGGAACGTGACCTGGAACACCAG
CAACCCCGACTTCACCAAGTGCTTCCAGAACACCGGCGCGCC
