>Addgene plasmid #73120 | MRP1-CD4d3+4-bio | addgene partial sequence | sequence record 140444 | rb_glob_PA_term-R 5'-CCCATATGTCCTTCCGAGTG-3'
AATTTCCTTTATTAGCCAGAGGTCGAGGTCGGGGGATCCTTAATTAATCACGTGTCTAGACTTAACGATG
ATTCCACACCATTTTCTGTGCATCCAGAATATGATGCAGTGATCCGGAATTCAACCCTTTGGATAAAACC
TGGATCTTGGAGTCCATCTTGACCTCTTCACCTTCACTCAGTAGACATTGCCACACCCCTGCTTCAGGGG
CCTGCACTTGAATCACTTTCTCCTGCCTGGAGACCCTGGCCTCCTGATTCTCCTGCTTCAAGATCAGTCT
CATCTTGGGTGAGGTGGGTCCCATCACCTCACAGGTCAAAGTGTTGCTGTCGGGCTGAGTCACTTTCATC
ACCACCAGGTTCACTTCCTGATACAGTATCCCTCTGTCCAGAGTCAGGGTCAGGTTGCCAGAACCAGCAA
ACTGAAGGGAGACCTGGGGTATCTGAAGGGTGAGTGGGAGCGTTTCGGACAGCTGGAACTTGGGGTTGCT
AGTAGACTTCTGCACAGACACCTTTTGGTTCTTTAGGGAGAAGGTGATCCAGGACTGGGAAGAAGGAGCC
TTCTCTGCCTTCCATCTCAACTCTCCCTGCAGGCTTTCCTCTCCAAGGTTGAGTGGGAAGGAGAACTCCG
CTGACTCCCCCTCACTCTTATAGGCCGTGATGGAGGTCGACGGCGCGCCGGTGTTCTGGAAGCACTTGGT
GAAGTCGGGGTTGCTGGTGTTCCAGGTCACGTTCCAGTCCCACAGGGGATCGCTGCCGTCGGCGCTGCAA
