>Addgene plasmid #73120 | MRP1-CD4d3+4-bio | addgene partial sequence | sequence record 140802 | pMT2-F 5'-TTGCCTTTCTCTCCACAGGT-3'
CCTGAGAGGCTTTTGCAGCGCCGACGGCAGCGATCCCCTGTGGGACTGGAACGTGACCTGGAACACCAGC
AACCCCGACTTCACCAAGTGCTTCCAGAACACCGGCGCGCCGTCGACCTCCATCACGGCCTATAAGAGTG
AGGGGGAGTCAGCGGAGTTCTCCTTCCCACTCAACCTTGGAGAGGAAAGCCTGCAGGGAGAGTTGAGATG
GAAGGCAGAGAAGGCTCCTTCTTCCCAGTCCTGGATCACCTTCTCCCTAAAGAACCAAAAGGTGTCTGTG
CAGAAGTCTACTAGCAACCCCAAGTTCCAGCTGTCCGAAACGCTCCCACTCACCCTTCAGATACCCCAGG
TCTCCCTTCAGTTTGCTGGTTCTGGCAACCTGACCCTGACTCTGGACAGAGGGATACTGTATCAGGAAGT
GAACCTGGTGGTGATGAAAGTGACTCAGCCCGACAGCAACACTTTGACCTGTGAGGTGATGGGACCCACC
TCACCCAAGATGAGACTGATCTTGAAGCAGGAGAATCAGGAGGCCAGGGTCTCCAGGCAGGAGAAAGTGA
TTCAAGTGCAGGCCCCTGAAGCAGGGGTGTGGCAATGTCTACTGAGTGAAGGTGAAGAGGTCAAGATGGA
CTCCAAGATCCAGGTTTTATCCAAAGGGTTGAATTCCGGATCACTGCATCATATTCTGGATGCACAGAAA
ATGGTGTGGAATCATCGTTAAGTCTAGACACGTGATTAATTAAGGATCCC
